Addgene plasmid #214916: TRE-TDP-43ΔNLS-mClover3
Purpose: inducible expression of TDP-43 harboring mutant NLS and C-terminal mClover3. Expression yields cytosolic diffuse TDP-43
Depositing lab: Ophir Shalem. Depositing organization: Children's Hospital of Philadelphia. Publication: CRISPR screen for protein inclusion formation uncovers a role for SRRD in the regulation of intermediate filament dynamics and aggresome assembly. Sweeney KM, Chantarawong S, Barbieri EM, Cajka G, Liu M, Spruce L, Fazelinia H, Portz B, Copley K, Lapidot T, Duhamel L, Greenwald P, Saida N, Shalgi R, Shorter J, Shalem O. PLoS Genet. 2024 Feb 5;20(2):e1011138. doi: 10.1371/journal.pgen.1011138. eCollection 2024 Feb. PubMed 38315730.
Backbone
  Vector backbone: lab generated
  Vector type: Lentiviral
Growth in bacteria
  Bacterial resistance: Ampicillin, 100 μg/mL
  Growth temperature: 37°C
  Growth strain: NEB Stable
  Copy number: High Copy
Gene/Insert
  Gene/Insert name: TDP-43ΔNLS
  Species: H. sapiens (human)
  Mutation: mutant NLS GCAGCAGCAATGGATGAGACAGATGCTTCATCAGCAGTGGCAGTGGCAGCAGCA
  Entrez Gene: TARDBP (a.k.a. ALS10, TDP-43)
  Tag / fusion protein: mClover3 (C terminal on insert)
  Cloning method: Gibson Cloning
Terms and licenses: Academic/Nonprofit Terms; Industry Terms: Not Available to Industry
How to cite: TRE-TDP-43ΔNLS-mClover3 was a gift from Ophir Shalem (Addgene plasmid # 214916 ; http://n2t.net/addgene:214916 ; RRID:Addgene_214916)
