[The description below was written by a language model from this plasmid's Addgene catalogue record and pLannotate feature annotations shown in this document.]
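Description:
TRE-TDP-43ΔNLS-mClover3 is a third-generation-style, self-inactivating HIV-1 lentiviral transfer plasmid on a lab-generated backbone, designed for doxycycline-inducible expression of a mislocalising form of human TDP-43 (TARDBP). It is propagated in E. coli as a high-copy plasmid through a ColE1/pUC-type origin with ampicillin selection (AmpR). The backbone also carries an f1 origin and, outside the viral region, an SV40/EM7-driven BleoR (Zeocin resistance) cassette with an SV40 poly(A). Viral genomic RNA is produced from a CMV enhancer/promoter fused to a truncated 5' LTR, followed by the Ψ packaging signal with a gag fragment, the RRE for Rev-dependent export, and the cPPT/CTS. The genome ends with a WPRE fragment, a ΔU3 3' LTR and a downstream bGH poly(A) signal.

The payload is an all-in-one Tet-On arrangement. A tight TRE promoter (seven tet operators plus minimal CMV promoter) drives the TDP-43 coding sequence carrying a mutated nuclear localisation signal, fused at its C terminus to the green/yellow fluorescent protein mClover3. Downstream lie a NeoR/KanR sequence (annotated as a fragment), for which the feature table shows no dedicated promoter, so how it is expressed is not stated. An EF-1α core promoter then drives an rtTA3-type reverse tetracycline transactivator with a VP16-derived activation domain. Constitutive rtTA activates the TRE only when doxycycline is present, so transduced cells express the fusion on demand. According to the record, this yields diffuse cytosolic TDP-43. The associated study used CRISPR screening to examine protein inclusion formation and aggresome assembly.
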