Features (pLannotate 1.2.2; 35 found; start..end, strand, type, name):
    200..529     +  promoter       SV40 promoter: SV40 enhancer and early promoter
    577..624     +  promoter       EM7 promoter: synthetic bacterial promoter&nbsp
    643..1017    +  CDS            BleoR: antibiotic-binding protein; Sh ble from Streptoalloteichus hindustanus; confers resistance to bleomycin, phleomycin, and Zeocin™
   1027..1152    +  CDS            ble (fragment): BLE_KLEPN - Experimental evidence at protein level: Swiss-Prot protein existence level 1. Binding protein with a strong affinity to the bleomycin family of antibiotics. Binds to CL990; an antimitotic-antibiotic compound. From Klebsiella pneumoniae.
   1147..1268    +  polyA_signal   SV40 poly(A) signal: SV40 polyadenylation signal
   1339..1361    -  protein_bind   lac operator (fragment): The lac repressor binds to the lac operator to inhibit transcription in E. coli. This inhibition can be relieved by adding lactose or isopropyl-β-D-thiogalactopyranoside (IPTG). lac repressor encoded by lacI
   1365..1395    -  promoter       lac promoter: promoter for the E. coli lac operon
   1410..1431    -  protein_bind   CAP binding site: CAP binding activates transcription in the presence of cAMP. E. coli catabolite activator protein
   1444..1536    -  CDS            lacI (fragment): lac repressor; lacI; The lac repressor binds to the lac operator to inhibit transcription in E. coli. This inhibition can be relieved by adding lactose or isopropyl-β-D-thiogalactopyranoside (IPTG).
   1719..2307    -  rep_origin     ori: high-copy-number ColE1/pMB1/pBR322/pUC origin of replication
   2478..3338    -  CDS            AmpR: β-lactamase; bla; confers resistance to ampicillin, carbenicillin, and related antibiotics
   3339..3443    -  promoter       AmpR promoter: bla
   3502..3554    -  misc_feature   bom (fragment): basis of mobility region from pBR322
   3709..4088    +  enhancer       CMV enhancer: human cytomegalovirus immediate early enhancer
   4089..4288    +  promoter       CMV promoter: human cytomegalovirus (CMV) immediate early promoter
   4306..4486    +  LTR            5' LTR (truncated): truncated 5' long terminal repeat (LTR) from HIV-1
   4533..4658    +  misc_feature   HIV-1 Ψ: packaging signal of human immunodeficiency virus type 1
   4642..5005    +  CDS            HIV-1 gag (fragment): gag protein from human immunodeficiency virus 1; gag
   5151..5384    +  misc_feature   RRE: The Rev response element (RRE) of HIV-1 allows for Rev-dependent mRNA export from the nucleus to the cytoplasm.
   5761..5861    +  CDS            Rev (fragment): human immunodeficiency virus 1 (HIV-1) Rev protein; rev; enhances nuclear export of unspliced and incompletely spliced viral mRNAs
   5911..6028    +  misc_feature   cPPT/CTS: central polypurine tract and central termination sequence of HIV-1
   6123..6437    +  promoter       tight TRE promoter: Tet-responsive promoter PTight, consisting of seven tet operator sequences followed by the minimal CMV promoter
   6452..7696    +  CDS            TARDBP: TADBP_HUMAN - Also known as TDP43. Experimental evidence at protein level: Swiss-Prot protein existence level 1. RNA-binding protein that is involved in various steps of RNA biogenesis and processing (PubMed:23519609). Preferentially binds, via its two RNA recognition motifs RRM1 and RRM2, to GU-repeats on RNA molecules predominantly localized within long introns and in the 3'UTR of mRNAs (PubMed:23519609, PubMed:24240615, PubMed:24464995). In turn, regulates the splicing of many non-coding and protein-coding RNAs including proteins involved in neuronal survival, as well as mRNAs that encode p
   7721..8434    +  CDS            mClover3: mClover3 is a basic (constitutively fluorescent) green/yellow fluorescent protein published in 2016, derived from Aequorea victoria. It is reported to be a rapidly-maturing monomer with high acid sensitivity.
   8500..9301    +  CDS            NeoR/KanR (fragment): aminoglycoside phosphotransferase from Tn5; aph(3')-II (or nptII); confers resistance to neomycin, kanamycin, and G418 (Geneticin®)
   9313..9331    +  CDS            small t antigen (fragment): SV40 (simian virus 40) small t antigen
   9357..9568    +  promoter       EF-1α core promoter: core promoter for human elongation factor EF-1α
   9593..10290   +  CDS            rtTA3 (fragment): reverse tetracycline transactivator 3 activates expression from Tet-responsive promoters in the presence of doxycycline
  10220..10330   +  CDS            VP48: 3 tandem repeats of the minimal activation domain of herpes simplex virus VP16 (Cheng et al., 2013)
  10366..10914   +  misc_feature   WPRE (fragment): woodchuck hepatitis virus posttranscriptional regulatory element
  10940..11011   +  CDS            nef (fragment): NEF_HV1Z2 - Experimental evidence at protein level: Swiss-Prot protein existence level 1. Extracellular Nef protein targets CD4(+) T-lymphocytes for apoptosis by interacting with CXCR4 surface receptors. From Human immunodeficiency virus type 1 group M subtype D (isolate Z2/CDC-Z34) (HIV-1).
  11013..11246   +  LTR            3' LTR (ΔU3): self-inactivating 3' long terminal repeat (LTR) from HIV-1
  11278..11502   +  polyA_signal   bGH poly(A) signal: bovine growth hormone polyadenylation signal
  11506..11527   +  promoter       SV40 promoter (fragment): SV40 enhancer and early promoter
  11548..186     +  rep_origin     f1 ori (across the origin) (sequence partly withheld): f1 bacteriophage origin of replication; arrow indicates direction of (+) strand synthesis
>Addgene plasmid #214916 | TRE-TDP-43ΔNLS-mClover3 | addgene full sequence | sequence record 424951 | Addgene NGS Result
CGCCCTGATAGACGGTTTTTCGCCCTTTGACGTTGGAGTCCACGTTCTTT
[37 nt withheld, positions 51-87]
ACCCTATCTCGGTCTATTCTTTTGATTTATAAGGGATTTTGCCGATTTCGGCCTATTGGTTAAAAAATGA
GCTGATTTAACAAAAATTTAACGCGAATTAATTCTGTGGAATGTGTGTCAGTTAGGGTGTGGAAAGTCCC
CAGGCTCCCCAGCAGGCAGAAGTATGCAAAGCATGCATCTCAATTAGTCAGCAACCAGGTGTGGAAAGTC
CCCAGGCTCCCCAGCAGGCAGAAGTATGCAAAGCATGCATCTCAATTAGTCAGCAACCATAGTCCCGCCC
CTAACTCCGCCCATCCCGCCCCTAACTCCGCCCAGTTCCGCCCATTCTCCGCCCCATGGCTGACTAATTT
TTTTTATTTATGCAGAGGCCGAGGCCGCCTCTGCCTCTGAGCTATTCCAGAAGTAGTGAGGAGGCTTTTT
TGGAGGCCTAGGCTTTTGCAAAAAGCTCCCGGGAGCTTGTATATCCATTTTCGGATCTGATCAGCACGTG
TTGACAATTAATCATCGGCATAGTATATCGGCATAGTATAATACGACAAGGTGAGGAACTAAACCATGGC
CAAGTTGACCAGTGCCGTTCCGGTGCTCACCGCGCGCGACGTCGCCGGAGCGGTCGAGTTCTGGACCGAC
CGGCTCGGGTTCTCCCGGGACTTCGTGGAGGACGACTTCGCCGGTGTGGTCCGGGACGACGTGACCCTGT
TCATCAGCGCGGTCCAGGACCAGGTGGTGCCGGACAACACCCTGGCCTGGGTGTGGGTGCGCGGCCTGGA
CGAGCTGTACGCCGAGTGGTCGGAGGTCGTGTCCACGAACTTCCGGGACGCCTCCGGGCCGGCCATGACC
GAGATCGGCGAGCAGCCGTGGGGGCGGGAGTTCGCCCTGCGCGACCCGGCCGGCAACTGCGTGCACTTCG
TGGCCGAGGAGCAGGACTGACACGTGCTACGAGATTTCGATTCCACCGCCGCCTTCTATGAAAGGTTGGG
CTTCGGAATCGTTTTCCGGGACGCCGGCTGGATGATCCTCCAGCGCGGGGATCTCATGCTGGAGTTCTTC
GCCCACCCCAACTTGTTTATTGCAGCTTATAATGGTTACAAATAAAGCAATAGCATCACAAATTTCACAA
ATAAAGCATTTTTTTCACTGCATTCTAGTTGTGGTTTGTCCAAACTCATCAATGTATCTTATCATGTCTG
TATACCGTCGACCTCTAGCTAGAGCTTGGCGTAATCATGGTCATAGCTGTTTCCTGTGTGAAATTGTTAT
CCGCTCACAATTCCACACAACATACGAGCCGGAAGCATAAAGTGTAAAGCCTGGGGTGCCTAATGAGTGA
GCTAACTCACATTAATTGCGTTGCGCTCACTGCCCGCTTTCCAGTCGGGAAACCTGTCGTGCCAGCTGCA
TTAATGAATCGGCCAACGCGCGGGGAGAGGCGGTTTGCGTATTGGGCGCTCTTCCGCTTCCTCGCTCACT
GACTCGCTGCGCTCGGTCGTTCGGCTGCGGCGAGCGGTATCAGCTCACTCAAAGGCGGTAATACGGTTAT
CCACAGAATCAGGGGATAACGCAGGAAAGAACATGTGAGCAAAAGGCCAGCAAAAGGCCAGGAACCGTAA
AAAGGCCGCGTTGCTGGCGTTTTTCCATAGGCTCCGCCCCCCTGACGAGCATCACAAAAATCGACGCTCA
AGTCAGAGGTGGCGAAACCCGACAGGACTATAAAGATACCAGGCGTTTCCCCCTGGAAGCTCCCTCGTGC
GCTCTCCTGTTCCGACCCTGCCGCTTACCGGATACCTGTCCGCCTTTCTCCCTTCGGGAAGCGTGGCGCT
TTCTCATAGCTCACGCTGTAGGTATCTCAGTTCGGTGTAGGTCGTTCGCTCCAAGCTGGGCTGTGTGCAC
GAACCCCCCGTTCAGCCCGACCGCTGCGCCTTATCCGGTAACTATCGTCTTGAGTCCAACCCGGTAAGAC
ACGACTTATCGCCACTGGCAGCAGCCACTGGTAACAGGATTAGCAGAGCGAGGTATGTAGGCGGTGCTAC
AGAGTTCTTGAAGTGGTGGCCTAACTACGGCTACACTAGAAGAACAGTATTTGGTATCTGCGCTCTGCTG
AAGCCAGTTACCTTCGGAAAAAGAGTTGGTAGCTCTTGATCCGGCAAACAAACCACCGCTGGTAGCGGTG
GTTTTTTTGTTTGCAAGCAGCAGATTACGCGCAGAAAAAAAGGATCTCAAGAAGATCCTTTGATCTTTTC
TACGGGGTCTGACGCTCAGTGGAACGAAAACTCACGTTAAGGGATTTTGGTCATGAGATTATCAAAAAGG
ATCTTCACCTAGATCCTTTTAAATTAAAAATGAAGTTTTAAATCAATCTAAAGTATATATGAGTAAACTT
GGTCTGACAGTTACCAATGCTTAATCAGTGAGGCACCTATCTCAGCGATCTGTCTATTTCGTTCATCCAT
AGTTGCCTGACTCCCCGTCGTGTAGATAACTACGATACGGGAGGGCTTACCATCTGGCCCCAGTGCTGCA
ATGATACCGCGAGACCCACGCTCACCGGCTCCAGATTTATCAGCAATAAACCAGCCAGCCGGAAGGGCCG
AGCGCAGAAGTGGTCCTGCAACTTTATCCGCCTCCATCCAGTCTATTAATTGTTGCCGGGAAGCTAGAGT
AAGTAGTTCGCCAGTTAATAGTTTGCGCAACGTTGTTGCCATTGCTACAGGCATCGTGGTGTCACGCTCG
TCGTTTGGTATGGCTTCATTCAGCTCCGGTTCCCAACGATCAAGGCGAGTTACATGATCCCCCATGTTGT
GCAAAAAAGCGGTTAGCTCCTTCGGTCCTCCGATCGTTGTCAGAAGTAAGTTGGCCGCAGTGTTATCACT
CATGGTTATGGCAGCACTGCATAATTCTCTTACTGTCATGCCATCCGTAAGATGCTTTTCTGTGACTGGT
GAGTACTCAACCAAGTCATTCTGAGAATAGTGTATGCGGCGACCGAGTTGCTCTTGCCCGGCGTCAATAC
GGGATAATACCGCGCCACATAGCAGAACTTTAAAAGTGCTCATCATTGGAAAACGTTCTTCGGGGCGAAA
ACTCTCAAGGATCTTACCGCTGTTGAGATCCAGTTCGATGTAACCCACTCGTGCACCCAACTGATCTTCA
GCATCTTTTACTTTCACCAGCGTTTCTGGGTGAGCAAAAACAGGAAGGCAAAATGCCGCAAAAAAGGGAA
TAAGGGCGACACGGAAATGTTGAATACTCATACTCTTCCTTTTTCAATATTATTGAAGCATTTATCAGGG
TTATTGTCTCATGAGCGGATACATATTTGAATGTATTTAGAAAAATAAACAAATAGGGGTTCCGCGCACA
TTTCCCCGAAAAGTGCCACCTGACGTCGACGGATCGGGAGATCTCCCGATCCCCTATGGTGCACTCTCAG
TACAATCTGCTCTGATGCCGCATAGTTAAGCCAGTATCTGCTCCCTGCTTGTGTGTTGGAGGTCGCTGAG
TAGTGCGCGAGCAAAATTTAAGCTACAACAAGGCAAGGCTTGACCGACAATTGCATGAAGAATCTGCTTA
GGGTTAGGCGTTTTGCGCTGCTTCGCGATGTACGGGCCAGATATACGCGTTGACATTGATTATTGACTAG
TTATTAATAGTAATCAATTACGGGGTCATTAGTTCATAGCCCATATATGGAGTTCCGCGTTACATAACTT
ACGGTAAATGGCCCGCCTGGCTGACCGCCCAACGACCCCCGCCCATTGACGTCAATAATGACGTATGTTC
CCATAGTAACGCCAATAGGGACTTTCCATTGACGTCAATGGGTGGAGTATTTACGGTAAACTGCCCACTT
GGCAGTACATCAAGTGTATCATATGCCAAGTACGCCCCCTATTGACGTCAATGACGGTAAATGGCCCGCC
TGGCATTATGCCCAGTACATGACCTTATGGGACTTTCCTACTTGGCAGTACATCTACGTATTAGTCATCG
CTATTACCATGGTGATGCGGTTTTGGCAGTACATCAATGGGCGTGGATAGCGGTTTGACTCACGGGGATT
TCCAAGTCTCCACCCCATTGACGTCAATGGGAGTTTGTTTTGGCACCAAAATCAACGGGACTTTCCAAAA
TGTCGTAACAACTCCGCCCCATTGACGCAAATGGGCGGTAGGCGTGTACGGTGGGAGGTCTATATAAGCA
GCGCGTTTTGCCTGTACTGGGTCTCTCTGGTTAGACCAGATCTGAGCCTGGGAGCTCTCTGGCTAACTAG
GGAACCCACTGCTTAAGCCTCAATAAAGCTTGCCTTGAGTGCTTCAAGTAGTGTGTGCCCGTCTGTTGTG
TGACTCTGGTAACTAGAGATCCCTCAGACCCTTTTAGTCAGTGTGGAAAATCTCTAGCAGTGGCGCCCGA
ACAGGGACTTGAAAGCGAAAGGGAAACCAGAGGAGCTCTCTCGACGCAGGACTCGGCTTGCTGAAGCGCG
CACGGCAAGAGGCGAGGGGCGGCGACTGGTGAGTACGCCAAAAATTTTGACTAGCGGAGGCTAGAAGGAG
AGAGATGGGTGCGAGAGCGTCAGTATTAAGCGGGGGAGAATTAGATCGCGATGGGAAAAAATTCGGTTAA
GGCCAGGGGGAAAGAAAAAATATAAATTAAAACATATAGTATGGGCAAGCAGGGAGCTAGAACGATTCGC
AGTTAATCCTGGCCTGTTAGAAACATCAGAAGGCTGTAGACAAATACTGGGACAGCTACAACCATCCCTT
CAGACAGGATCAGAAGAACTTAGATCATTATATAATACAGTAGCAACCCTCTATTGTGTGCATCAAAGGA
TAGAGATAAAAGACACCAAGGAAGCTTTAGACAAGATAGAGGAAGAGCAAAACAAAAGTAAGACCACCGC
ACAGCAAGCGGCCGCTGATCTTCAGACCTGGAGGAGGAGATATGAGGGACAATTGGAGAAGTGAATTATA
TAAATATAAAGTAGTAAAAATTGAACCATTAGGAGTAGCACCCACCAAGGCAAAGAGAAGAGTGGTGCAG
AGAGAAAAAAGAGCAGTGGGAATAGGAGCTTTGTTCCTTGGGTTCTTGGGAGCAGCAGGAAGCACTATGG
GCGCAGCGTCAATGACGCTGACGGTACAGGCCAGACAATTATTGTCTGGTATAGTGCAGCAGCAGAACAA
TTTGCTGAGGGCTATTGAGGCGCAACAGCATCTGTTGCAACTCACAGTCTGGGGCATCAAGCAGCTCCAG
GCAAGAATCCTGGCTGTGGAAAGATACCTAAAGGATCAACAGCTCCTGGGGATTTGGGGTTGCTCTGGAA
AACTCATTTGCACCACTGCTGTGCCTTGGAATGCTAGTTGGAGTAATAAATCTCTGGAACAGATTTGGAA
TCACACGACCTGGATGGAGTGGGACAGAGAAATTAACAATTACACAAGCTTAATACACTCCTTAATTGAA
GAATCGCAAAACCAGCAAGAAAAGAATGAACAAGAATTATTGGAATTAGATAAATGGGCAAGTTTGTGGA
ATTGGTTTAACATAACAAATTGGCTGTGGTATATAAAATTATTCATAATGATAGTAGGAGGCTTGGTAGG
TTTAAGAATAGTTTTTGCTGTACTTTCTATAGTGAATAGAGTTAGGCAGGGATATTCACCATTATCGTTT
CAGACCCACCTCCCAACCCCGAGGGGACCCGACAGGCCCGAAGGAATAGAAGAAGAAGGTGGAGAGAGAG
ACAGAGACAGATCCATTCGATTAGTGAACGGATCGGCACTGCGTGCGCCAATTCTGCAGACAAATGGCAG
TATTCATCCACAATTTTAAAAGAAAAGGGGGGATTGGGGGGTACAGTGCAGGGGAAAGAATAGTAGACAT
AATAGCAACAGACATACAAACTAAAGAATTACAAAAACAAATTACAAAAATTCAAAATTTTCGGGTTTAT
TACAGGGACAGCAGAGATCCAGTTTGGTTAATCGGGTTTATTACAGGGACAGCAGAGATCCACTTTGGCC
GCGAATCGATATGTCGAGTTTACTCCCTATCAGTGATAGAGAACGTATGTCGAGTTTACTCCCTATCAGT
GATAGAGAACGATGTCGAGTTTACTCCCTATCAGTGATAGAGAACGTATGTCGAGTTTACTCCCTATCAG
TGATAGAGAACGTATGTCGAGTTTACTCCCTATCAGTGATAGAGAACGTATGTCGAGTTTATCCCTATCA
GTGATAGAGAACGTATGTCGAGTTTACTCCCTATCAGTGATAGAGAACGTATGTCGAGGTAGGCGTGTAC
GGTGGGAGGCCTATATAAGCAGAGCTCGTTTAGTGAACCGTCAGATCGCCTGGAGAATTGGCACATGTCT
GAATATATTCGGGTAACCGAAGATGAGAACGATGAGCCCATTGAAATACCATCGGAAGACGATGGGACGG
TGCTGCTCTCCACGGTTACAGCCCAGTTTCCAGGGGCGTGTGGGCTTCGCTACAGGAATCCAGTGTCTCA
GTGTATGAGAGGTGTCCGGCTGGTAGAAGGAATTCTGCATGCCCCAGATGCTGGCTGGGGAAATCTGGTG
TATGTTGTCAACTATCCAAAAGATAACGCAGCAGCAATGGATGAGACAGATGCTTCATCAGCAGTGGCAG
TGGCAGCAGCAGCAGTCCAGAAAACATCCGATTTAATAGTGTTGGGTCTCCCATGGAAAACAACCGAACA
GGACCTGAAAGAGTATTTTAGTACCTTTGGAGAAGTTCTTATGGTGCAGGTCAAGAAAGATCTTAAGACT
GGTCATTCAAAGGGGTTTGGCTTTGTTCGTTTTACGGAATATGAAACACAAGTGAAAGTAATGTCACAGC
GACATATGATAGATGGACGATGGTGTGACTGCAAACTTCCTAATTCTAAGCAAAGCCAAGATGAGCCTTT
GAGAAGCAGAAAAGTGTTTGTGGGGCGCTGTACAGAGGACATGACTGAGGATGAGCTGCGGGAGTTCTTC
TCTCAGTACGGGGATGTGATGGATGTCTTCATCCCCAAGCCATTCAGGGCCTTTGCCTTTGTTACATTTG
CAGATGATCAGATTGCGCAGTCTCTTTGTGGAGAGGACTTGATCATTAAAGGAATCAGCGTTCATATATC
CAATGCCGAACCTAAGCACAATAGCAATAGACAGTTAGAAAGAAGTGGAAGATTTGGTGGTAATCCAGGT
GGCTTTGGGAATCAGGGTGGATTTGGTAATAGCAGAGGGGGTGGAGCTGGTTTGGGAAACAATCAAGGTA
GTAATATGGGTGGTGGGATGAACTTTGGTGCGTTCAGCATTAATCCAGCCATGATGGCTGCCGCCCAGGC
AGCACTACAGAGCAGTTGGGGTATGATGGGCATGTTAGCCAGCCAGCAGAACCAGTCAGGCCCATCGGGT
AATAACCAAAACCAAGGCAACATGCAGAGGGAGCCAAACCAGGCCTTCGGTTCTGGAAATAACTCTTATA
GTGGCTCTAATTCTGGTGCAGCAATTGGTTGGGGATCAACATCCAATGCAGGGTCGGGCAGTGGTTTTAA
TGGAGGCTTTGGCTCAAGCATGGATTCTAAGTCTTCTGGCTGGGGAATGGGATCCGGAAGTGGCTCAAGC
GGAGTGAGCAAGGGCGAGGAGCTGTTCACCGGGGTGGTGCCCATCCTGGTCGAGCTGGACGGCGACGTAA
ACGGCCACAAGTTCAGCGTCCGCGGCGAGGGCGAGGGCGATGCCACCAACGGCAAGCTGACCCTGAAGTT
CATCTGCACCACCGGCAAGCTGCCCGTGCCCTGGCCCACCCTCGTGACCACCTTCGGCTACGGCGTGGCC
TGCTTCAGCCGCTACCCCGACCACATGAAGCAGCACGACTTCTTCAAGTCCGCCATGCCCGAAGGCTACG
TCCAGGAGCGCACCATCTCTTTCAAGGACGACGGTACCTACAAGACCCGCGCCGAGGTGAAGTTCGAGGG
CGACACCCTGGTGAACCGCATCGAGCTGAAGGGCATCGACTTCAAGGAGGACGGCAACATCCTGGGGCAC
AAGCTGGAGTACAACTTCAACAGCCACTACGTCTATATCACGGCCGACAAGCAGAAGAACTGCATCAAGG
CTAACTTCAAGATCCGCCACAACGTTGAGGACGGCAGCGTGCAGCTCGCCGACCACTACCAGCAGAACAC
CCCCATCGGCGACGGCCCCGTGCTGCTGCCCGACAACCACTACCTGAGCCATCAGTCCAAGCTGAGCAAA
GACCCCAACGAGAAGCGCGATCACATGGTCCTGCTGGAGTTCGTGACCGCCGCCGGGATTACACATGGCA
TGGACGAGCTGTACAAGGGATCCGGCGCAACAAACTTCTCTCTGCTGAAACAAGCCGGAGATGTCGAAGA
GAATCCTGGACCGGGATCGGCCATTGAACAAGATGGATTGCACGCAGGTTCTCCGGCCGCTTGGGTGGAG
AGGCTATTCGGCTATGACTGGGCACAACAGACAATCGGCTGCTCTGATGCCGCCGTGTTCCGGCTGTCAG
CGCAGGGGCGCCCGGTTCTTTTTGTCAAGACCGACCTGTCCGGTGCCCTGAATGAACTGCAGGACGAGGC
AGCGCGGCTATCGTGGCTGGCCACGACGGGCGTTCCTTGCGCAGCTGTGCTCGACGTTGTCACTGAAGCG
GGAAGGGACTGGCTGCTATTGGGCGAAGTGCCGGGGCAGGATCTCCTGTCATCTCACCTTGCTCCTGCCG
AGAAAGTATCCATCATGGCTGATGCAATGCGGCGGCTGCATACGCTTGATCCGGCTACCTGCCCATTCGA
CCACCAAGCGAAACATCGCATCGAGCGAGCACGTACTCGGATGGAAGCCGGTCTTGTCGATCAGGATGAT
CTGGACGAAGAGCATCAGGGGCTCGCGCCAGCCGAACTGTTCGCCAGGCTCAAGGCGCGCATGCCCGACG
GCGAGGATCTCGTCGTGACCCATGGCGATGCCTGCTTGCCGAATATCATGGTGGAAAATGGCCGCTTTTC
TGGATTCATCGACTGTGGCCGGCTGGGTGTGGCGGACCGCTATCAGGACATAGCGTTGGCTACCCGTGAT
ATTGCTGAAGAGCTTGGCGGCGAATGGGCTGACCGCTTCCTCGTGCTTTACGGTATCGCCGCTCCCGATT
CGCAGCGCATCGCCTTCTATCGCCTTCTTGACGAGTTCTTCTGAGAATTCGCTAGCTAGGTCTTGAAAGG
AGTGGGAATTGGCTCCGGTGCCCGTCAGTGGGCAGAGCGCACATCGCCCACAGTCCCCGAGAAGTTGGGG
GGAGGGGTCGGCAATTGATCCGGTGCCTAGAGAAGGTGGCGCGGGGTAAACTGGGAAAGTGATGTCGTGT
ACTGGCTCCGCCTTTTTCCCGAGGGTGGGGGAGAACCGTATATAAGTGCAGTAGTCGCCGTGAACGTTCT
TTTTCGCAACGGGTTTGCCGCCAGAACACAGGACCGGTTCTAGAGCGCTGCCACCATGTCTAGACTGGAC
AAGAGCAAAGTCATAAACGGAGCTCTGGAATTACTCAATGGTGTCGGTATCGAAGGCCTGACGACAAGGA
AACTCGCTCAAAAGCTGGGAGTTGAGCAGCCTACCCTGTACTGGCACGTGAAGAACAAGCGGGCCCTGCT
CGATGCCCTGCCAATCGAGATGCTGGACAGGCATCATACCCACTTCTGCCCCCTGGAAGGCGAGTCATGG
CAAGACTTTCTGCGGAACAACGCCAAGTCATACCGCTGTGCTCTCCTCTCACATCGCGACGGGGCTAAAG
TGCATCTCGGCACCCGCCCAACAGAGAAACAGTACGAAACCCTGGAAAATCAGCTCGCGTTCCTGTGTCA
GCAAGGCTTCTCCCTGGAGAACGCACTGTACGCTCTGTCCGCCGTGGGCCACTTTACACTGGGCTGCGTA
TTGGAGGAACAGGAGCATCAAGTAGCAAAAGAGGAAAGAGAGACACCTACCACCGATTCTATGCCCCCAC
TTCTGAGACAAGCAATTGAGCTGTTCGACCGGCAGGGAGCCGAACCTGCCTTCCTTTTCGGCCTGGAACT
AATCATATGTGGCCTGGAGAAACAGCTAAAGTGCGAAAGCGGCGGGCCGACCGACGCCCTTGACGATTTT
GACTTAGACATGCTCCCAGCCGATGCCCTTGACGACTTTGACCTTGATATGCTGCCTGCTGACGCTCTTG
ACGATTTTGACCTTGACATGCTCCCCGGGTAACTAAGTAAGGATCGATCCAAGATATCGTATTCTTAACT
ATGTTGCTCCTTTTACGCTATGTGGATACGCTGCTTTAATGCCTTTGTATCATGCTATTGCTTCCCGTAT
GGCTTTCATTTTCTCCTCCTTGTATAAATCCTGGTTGCTGTCTCTTTATGAGGAGTTGTGGCCCGTTGTC
AGGCAACGTGGCGTGGTGTGCACTGTGTTTGCTGACGCAACCCCCACTGGTTGGGGCATTGCCACCACCT
GTCAGCTCCTTTCCGGGACTTTCGCTTTCCCCCTCCCTATTGCCACGGCGGAACTCATCGCCGCCTGCCT
TGCCCGCTGCTGGACAGGGGCTCGGCTGTTGGGCACTGACAATTCCGTGGTGTTGTCGGGGAAGCTGACG
TCCTTTCCATGGCTGCTCGCCTGTGTTGCCACCTGGATTCTGCGCGGGACGTCCTTCTGCTACGTCCCTT
CGGCCCTCAATCCAGCGGACCTTCCTTCCCGCGGCCTGCTGCCGGCTCTGCGGCCTCTTCCGCGTCTTCG
CCTTCGCCCTCAGACGAGTCGGATCTCCCTTTGGGCCGCCTCCCCGCCTGTTTCGCCTCGGCGTCCGGAC
TAGAGGTACCTTTAAGACCAATGACTTACAAGGCAGCTGTAGATCTTAGCCACTTTTTAAAAGAAAAGGG
GGGACTGGAAGGGCTAATTCACTCCCAACGAAGACAAGATCTGCTTTTTGCTTGTACTGGGTCTCTCTGG
TTAGACCAGATCTGAGCCTGGGAGCTCTCTGGCTAACTAGGGAACCCACTGCTTAAGCCTCAATAAAGCT
TGCCTTGAGTGCTTCAAGTAGTGTGTGCCCGTCTGTTGTGTGACTCTGGTAACTAGAGATCCCTCAGACC
CTTTTAGTCAGTGTGGAAAATCTCTAGCAGGGCCCGTTTAAACCCGCTGATCAGCCTCGACTGTGCCTTC
TAGTTGCCAGCCATCTGTTGTTTGCCCCTCCCCCGTGCCTTCCTTGACCCTGGAAGGTGCCACTCCCACT
GTCCTTTCCTAATAAAATGAGGAAATTGCATCGCATTGTCTGAGTAGGTGTCATTCTATTCTGGGGGGTG
GGGTGGGGCAGGACAGCAAGGGGGAGGATTGGGAAGACAATAGCAGGCATGCTGGGGATGCGGTGGGCTC
TATGGCTTCTGAGGCGGAAAGAACCAGCTGGGGCTCTAGGGGGTATCCCC
[124 nt withheld, positions 11548-11671]
C
[91 nt withheld, positions 11673-11763]
AGGGTGATGGTTCACGTAGTGGGCCAT
